Addgene plasmid #135889: D76_Ld_303190
Purpose: Expression of Leishmania donovani ectodomain in mammalian cells
Depositing lab: Gavin Wright. Depositing organization: Wellcome Sanger Institute. Publication: Systematic identification of genes encoding cell surface and secreted proteins that are essential for in vitro growth and infection in Leishmania donovani. Roberts AJ, Ong HB, Clare S, Brandt C, Harcourt K, Franssen SU, Cotton JA, Muller-Sienerth N, Wright GJ. PLoS Pathog. 2022 Feb 24;18(2):e1010364. doi: 10.1371/journal.ppat.1010364. eCollection 2022 Feb. PubMed 35202447.
Backbone
  Vector backbone: pTT3
  Backbone manufacturer: Yves Durocher, NRC
  Backbone size w/o insert (bp): 6132
  Vector type: Mammalian Expression
Growth in bacteria
  Bacterial resistance: Ampicillin, 100 μg/mL
  Growth temperature: 37°C
  Growth strain: DH5alpha
  Copy number: High Copy
Gene/Insert
  Gene/Insert name: Translocon-associated protein beta (TRAPB), putative (alt name: LDPBK_303190)
  Species: Leishmania donovani
  Insert size (bp): 465
  Tag / fusion protein: biotinylation sequence and His tag (C terminal on insert)
  Cloning method: Unknown
Terms and licenses: Academic/Nonprofit Terms; Industry Terms: Not Available to Industry
How to cite: D76_Ld_303190 was a gift from Gavin Wright (Addgene plasmid # 135889 ; http://n2t.net/addgene:135889 ; RRID:Addgene_135889)
