[The description below was written by a language model from this plasmid's Addgene catalogue record and pLannotate feature annotations shown in this document.]
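Description:
D76_Ld_303190 is a mammalian expression plasmid built on the pTT3 backbone for producing a recombinant, secreted ectodomain of a Leishmania donovani protein. It is maintained in E. coli through a high-copy ColE1/pUC-type origin and selected with ampicillin via the bla (AmpR) gene. The backbone also carries an Epstein-Barr virus oriP fragment, which supports episomal retention and higher yields in cell lines that supply EBNA1. Short lac promoter/operator, CAP site, lacI, tet promoter and bla fragments are annotated near the end of the record and appear to be backbone remnants rather than functional parts of the expression unit.

The expression cassette is driven by the human CMV immediate-early enhancer and promoter. Downstream lie adenovirus-derived leader and splice elements and a chimeric intron fragment. The reverse-strand hit to the adenoviral preterminal protein most likely reflects this adenoviral leader region rather than a real coding sequence. A fragment of a mouse immunoglobulin heavy chain signal sequence follows, directing the product into the secretory pathway, and the cassette ends with the rabbit β-globin polyadenylation signal. The insert itself is not annotated in the feature table, but the gap between the signal sequence and the poly(A) signal fits the catalogued 465 bp insert encoding the putative translocon-associated protein beta (TRAPB, LDPBK_303190) with its C-terminal biotinylation sequence and His tag. These tags allow affinity purification and capture of biotinylated protein on streptavidin.

The plasmid belongs to a set of constructs from a systematic study of L. donovani cell surface and secreted proteins. It is suited to transient expression of the soluble ectodomain in mammalian cells.
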