Features (pLannotate 1.2.2; 17 found; start..end, strand, type, name):
      1..380     +  enhancer       CMV enhancer: human cytomegalovirus immediate early enhancer
    382..581     +  promoter       CMV promoter: human cytomegalovirus (CMV) immediate early promoter
    649..687     +  misc_feature   Ad SA (fragment): adenovirus major late transcript splice acceptor (Friedrich and Soriano, 1991)
    720..929     -  CDS            PTP (fragment): TERM_ADE02 - Experimental evidence at protein level: Swiss-Prot protein existence level 1. Protein covalently bound to the viral DNA that acts as a primer for viral genomic replication by DNA strand displacement. Assembles on the viral origin of replication in an initiation complex with viral polymerase, DBP, host NFIA and host POU2F1/OCT1. During initiation, the polymerase covalently couples the first dCTP with Ser- 580 of pTP. The terminal protein stimulates the template activity over 20 fold compared to protein-free templates. Neo-synthesized viral genomes are linked to two preterminal prot
    960..1049    +  intron         chimeric intron (fragment): chimera between introns from adenovirus and immunoglobulin heavy chain genes
   1068..1114    +  CDS            IgH signal sequence (fragment): signal sequence from the mouse immunoglobulin heavy chain variable region
   1824..1879    +  polyA_signal   β-globin poly(A) signal: rabbit β-globin polyadenylation signal (Gil and Proudfoot, 1987)
   2393..4074    -  rep_origin     oriP (fragment): Epstein-Barr virus oriP replication origin (Yates et al., 2000)
   4201..4305    +  promoter       AmpR promoter: bla
   4306..5166    +  CDS            AmpR: β-lactamase; bla; confers resistance to ampicillin, carbenicillin, and related antibiotics
   5337..5925    +  rep_origin     ori: high-copy-number ColE1/pMB1/pBR322/pUC origin of replication
   6108..6200    +  CDS            lacI (fragment): lac repressor; lacI; The lac repressor binds to the lac operator to inhibit transcription in E. coli. This inhibition can be relieved by adding lactose or isopropyl-β-D-thiogalactopyranoside (IPTG).
   6213..6234    +  protein_bind   CAP binding site: CAP binding activates transcription in the presence of cAMP. E. coli catabolite activator protein
   6249..6279    +  promoter       lac promoter: promoter for the E. coli lac operon
   6287..6303    +  protein_bind   lac operator: The lac repressor binds to the lac operator to inhibit transcription in E. coli. This inhibition can be relieved by adding lactose or isopropyl-β-D-thiogalactopyranoside (IPTG). lac repressor encoded by lacI
   6373..6389    +  promoter       tet promoter (fragment): E. coli promoter for tetracycline efflux protein gene
   6399..6424    -  CDS            bla(M) (fragment): β-lactamase lacking the signal sequence; bla(M); allows cytosolic expression of β-lactamase
>Addgene plasmid #135889 | D76_Ld_303190 | addgene full sequence | sequence record 275112 | Addgene NGS Result
GACATTGATTATTGACTAGTTATTAATAGTAATCAATTACGGGGTCATTAGTTCATAGCCCATATATGGA
GTTCCGCGTTACATAACTTACGGTAAATGGCCCGCCTGGCTGACCGCCCAACGACCCCCGCCCATTGACG
TCAATAATGACGTATGTTCCCATAGTAACGCCAATAGGGACTTTCCATTGACGTCAATGGGTGGAGTATT
TACGGTAAACTGCCCACTTGGCAGTACATCAAGTGTATCATATGCCAAGTCCGCCCCCTATTGACGTCAA
TGACGGTAAATGGCCCGCCTGGCATTATGCCCAGTACATGACCTTACGGGACTTTCCTACTTGGCAGTAC
ATCTACGTATTAGTCATCGCTATTACCATGGTGATGCGGTTTTGGCAGTACACCAATGGGCGTGGATAGC
GGTTTGACTCACGGGGATTTCCAAGTCTCCACCCCATTGACGTCAATGGGAGTTTGTTTTGGCACCAAAA
TCAACGGGACTTTCCAAAATGTCGTAATAACCCCGCCCCGTTGACGCAAATGGGCGGTAGGCGTGTACGG
TGGGAGGTCTATATAAGCAGAGCTCGTTTAGTGAACCGTCAGATCCTCACTCTCTTCCGCATCGCTGTCT
GCGAGGGCCAGCTGTTGGGCTCGCGGTTGAGGACAAACTCTTCGCGGTCTTTCCAGTACTCTTGGATCGG
AAACCCGTCGGCCTCCGAACGGTACTCCGCCACCGAGGGACCTGAGCGAGTCCGCATCGACCGGATCGGA
AAACCTCTCGAGAAAGGCGTCTAACCAGTCACAGTCGCAAGGTAGGCTGAGCACCGTGGCGGGCGGCAGC
GGGTGGCGGTCGGGGTTGTTTCTGGCGGAGGTGCTGCTGATGATGTAATTAAAGTAGGCGGTCTTGAGAC
GGCGGATGGTCGAGGTGAGGTGTGGCAGGCTTGAGATCCAGCTGTTGGGGTGAGTACTCCCTCTCAAAAG
CGGGCATTACTTCTGCGCTAAGATTGTCAGTTTCCAAAAACGAGGAGGATTTGATATTCACCTGGCCCGA
TCTGGCCATACACTTGAGTGACAATGACATCCACTTTGCCTTTCTCTCCACAGGTGTCCACTCCCAGGTC
CAAGTTTGCCACCATGGAGTTTCAGACCCAGGTACTCATGTCCCTGCTGCTCTGCATGTCTGGTGCGGCC
GCCCAAGTTGCGCAGGAAGCCGAGATCAATCCTCATCCCTTGCTCTTCGTATCAAAGACCACATCCAGCG
ATGATATAGTGTTGGGGAGCTCCGTTGAAGTGGTCGTGACCGTTACTAACTACGGACAGTCACCCGCCTT
CGATGTGCAGATTTCCGATCTCCTTGAGGATGGAAGTCTGCAGAGCAAGAGCATTGCCTACCTGCCATAC
GGAGCTAGTGAGACCCTGAGATATACCGTGACTCCGACAGCGCTTGGTAATTATGCTGTGAGTGTGGCAG
AGGTTACCTACAACGTCGAGCAGGGTAATACTGCGACGGCTAGAAAGGCTCTCTCAAACTTGATCCGCGA
AGGAGAGGCTTATTATTACGGTGAGGGCGTTGACGATGAGTCATTTCGCGGCGTTATCAGCGTACTCACC
AGGGACCGGTACGATAGACTGCACGCTCGATATATAAAGGAATCTACTGGCGCGCCCGGCAGCCTGCACC
ACATCCTGGACGCCCAGAAGATGCTGTGGAACCACAGGGACAGGAACCTGCCTCCTCTGGCCCCTCTGGG
CCCCCACCACCATCACCACCATTGAGTCTAGACACGTGATTAATTAAGGATCCCCCGACCTCGACCTCTG
GCTAATAAAGGAAATTTATTTTCATTGCAATAGTGTGTTGGAATTTTTTGTGTCTCTCACTCGGAAGGAC
ATATGGGAGGGCAAATCATTTGGTCGAGATCCCTCGGAGATCTCTAGCTAGAGGATCGATCCCCGCCCCG
GACGAACTAAACCTGACTACGACATCTCTGCCCCTTCTTCGCGGGGCAGTGCATGTAATCCCTTCAGTTG
GTTGGTACAACTTGCCAACTGGGCCCTGTTCCACATGTGACACGGGGGGGGACCAAACACAAAGGGGTTC
TCTGACTGTAGTTGACATCCTTATAAATGGATGTGCACATTTGCCAACACTGAGTGGCTTTCATCCTGGA
GCAGACTTTGCAGTCTGTGGACTGCAACACAACATTGCCTTTATGTGTAACTCTTGGCTGAAGCTCTTAC
ACCAATGCTGGGGGACATGTACCTCCCAGGGGCCCAGGAAGACTACGGGAGGCTACACCAACGTCAATCA
GAGGGGCCTGTGTAGCTACCGATAAGCGGACCCTCAAGAGGGCATTAGCAATAGTGTTTATAAGGCCCCC
TTGTTAACCCTAAACGGGTAGCATATGCTTCCCGGGTAGTAGTATATACTATCCAGACTAACCCTAATTC
AATAGCATATGTTACCCAACGGGAAGCATATGCTATCGAATTAGGGTTAGTAAAAGGGTCCTAAGGAACA
GCGATATCTCCCACCCCATGAGCTGTCACGGTTTTATTTACATGGGGTCAGGATTCCACGAGGGTAGTGA
ACCATTTTAGTCACAAGGGCAGTGGCTGAAGATCAAGGAGCGGGCAGTGAACTCTCCTGAATCTTCGCCT
GCTTCTTCATTCTCCTTCGTTTAGCTAATAGAATAACTGCTGAGTTGTGAACAGTAAGGTGTATGTGAGG
TGCTCGAAAACAAGGTTTCAGGTGACGCCCCCAGAATAAAATTTGGACGGGGGGTTCAGTGGTGGCATTG
TGCTATGACACCAATATAACCCTCACAAACCCCTTGGGCAATAAATACTAGTGTAGGAATGAAACATTCT
GAATATCTTTAACAATAGAAATCCATGGGGTGGGGACAAGCCGTAAAGACTGGATGTCCATCTCACACGA
ATTTATGGCTATGGGCAACACATAATCCTAGTGCAATATGATACTGGGGTTATTAAGATGTGTCCCAGGC
AGGGACCAAGACAGGTGAACCATGTTGTTACACTCTATTTGTAACAAGGGGAAAGAGAGTGGACGCCGAC
AGCAGCGGACTCCACTGGTTGTCTCTAACACCCCCGAAAATTAAACGGGGCTCCACGCCAATGGGGCCCA
TAAACAAAGACAAGTGGCCACTCTTTTTTTTGAAATTGTGGAGTGGGGGCACGCGTCAGCCCCCACACGC
CGCCCTGCGGTTTTGGACTGTAAAATAAGGGTGTAATAACTTGGCTGATTGTAACCCCGCTAACCACTGC
GGTCAAACCACTTGCCCACAAAACCACTAATGGCACCCCGGGGAATACCTGCATAAGTAGGTGGGCGGGC
CAAGATAGGGGCGCGATTGCTGCGATCTGGAGGACAAATTACACACACTTGCGCCTGAGCGCCAAGCACA
GGGTTGTTGGTCCTCATATTCACGAGGTCGCTGAGAGCACGGTGGGCTAATGTTGCCATGGGTAGCATAT
ACTACCCAAATATCTGGATAGCATATGCTATCCTAATCTATATCTGGGTAGCATAGGCTATCCTAATCTA
TATCTGGGTAGCATATGCTATCCTAATCTATATCTGGGTAGTATATGCTATCCTAATTTATATCTGGGTA
GCATAGGCTATCCTAATCTATATCTGGGTAGCATATGCTATCCTAATCTATATCTGGGTAGTATATGCTA
TCCTAATCTGTATCCGGGTAGCATATGCTATCCTAATAGAGATTAGGGTAGTATATGCTATCCTAATTTA
TATCTGGGTAGCATATACTACCCAAATATCTGGATAGCATATGCTATCCTAATCTATATCTGGGTAGCAT
ATGCTATCCTAATCTATATCTGGGTAGCATAGGCTATCCTAATCTATATCTGGGTAGCATATGCTATCCT
AATCTATATCTGGGTAGTATATGCTATCCTAATTTATATCTGGGTAGCATAGGCTATCCTAATCTATATC
TGGGTAGCATATGCTATCCTAATCTATATCTGGGTAGTATATGCTATCCTAATCTGTATCCGGGTAGCAT
ATGCTATCCTCATGATAAGCTGTCAAACATGAGAATTTTCTTGAAGACGAAAGGGCCTCGTGATACGCCT
ATTTTTATAGGTTAATGTCATGATAATAATGGTTTCTTAGACGTCAGGTGGCACTTTTCGGGGAAATGTG
CGCGGAACCCCTATTTGTTTATTTTTCTAAATACATTCAAATATGTATCCGCTCATGAGACAATAACCCT
GATAAATGCTTCAATAATATTGAAAAAGGAAGAGTATGAGTATTCAACATTTCCGTGTCGCCCTTATTCC
CTTTTTTGCGGCATTTTGCCTTCCTGTTTTTGCTCACCCAGAAACGCTGGTGAAAGTAAAAGATGCTGAA
GATCAGTTGGGTGCACGAGTGGGTTACATCGAACTGGATCTCAACAGCGGTAAGATCCTTGAGAGTTTTC
GCCCCGAAGAACGTTTTCCAATGATGAGCACTTTTAAAGTTCTGCTATGTGGCGCGGTATTATCCCGTGT
TGACGCCGGGCAAGAGCAACTCGGTCGCCGCATACACTATTCTCAGAATGACTTGGTTGAGTACTCACCA
GTCACAGAAAAGCATCTTACGGATGGCATGACAGTAAGAGAATTATGCAGTGCTGCCATAACCATGAGTG
ATAACACTGCGGCCAACTTACTTCTGACAACGATCGGAGGACCGAAGGAGCTAACCGCTTTTTTGCACAA
CATGGGGGATCATGTAACTCGCCTTGATCGTTGGGAACCGGAGCTGAATGAAGCCATACCAAACGACGAG
CGTGACACCACGATGCCTGCAGCAATGGCAACAACGTTGCGCAAACTATTAACTGGCGAACTACTTACTC
TAGCTTCCCGGCAACAATTAATAGACTGGATGGAGGCGGATAAAGTTGCAGGACCACTTCTGCGCTCGGC
CCTTCCGGCTGGCTGGTTTATTGCTGATAAATCTGGAGCCGGTGAGCGTGGGTCTCGCGGTATCATTGCA
GCACTGGGGCCAGATGGTAAGCCCTCCCGTATCGTAGTTATCTACACGACGGGGAGTCAGGCAACTATGG
ATGAACGAAATAGACAGATCGCTGAGATAGGTGCCTCACTGATTAAGCATTGGTAACTGTCAGACCAAGT
TTACTCATATATACTTTAGATTGATTTAAAACTTCATTTTTAATTTAAAAGGATCTAGGTGAAGATCCTT
TTTGATAATCTCATGACCAAAATCCCTTAACGTGAGTTTTCGTTCCACTGAGCGTCAGACCCCGTAGAAA
AGATCAAAGGATCTTCTTGAGATCCTTTTTTTCTGCGCGTAATCTGCTGCTTGCAAACAAAAAAACCACC
GCTACCAGCGGTGGTTTGTTTGCCGGATCAAGAGCTACCAACTCTTTTTCCGAAGGTAACTGGCTTCAGC
AGAGCGCAGATACCAAATACTGTTCTTCTAGTGTAGCCGTAGTTAGGCCACCACTTCAAGAACTCTGTAG
CACCGCCTACATACCTCGCTCTGCTAATCCTGTTACCAGTGGCTGCTGCCAGTGGCGATAAGTCGTGTCT
TACCGGGTTGGACTCAAGACGATAGTTACCGGATAAGGCGCAGCGGTCGGGCTGAACGGGGGGTTCGTGC
ACACAGCCCAGCTTGGAGCGAACGACCTACACCGAACTGAGATACCTACAGCGTGAGCTATGAGAAAGCG
CCACGCTTCCCGAAGGGAGAAAGGCGGACAGGTATCCGGTAAGCGGCAGGGTCGGAACAGGAGAGCGCAC
GAGGGAGCTTCCAGGGGGAAACGCCTGGTATCTTTATAGTCCTGTCGGGTTTCGCCACCTCTGACTTGAG
CGTCGATTTTTGTGATGCTCGTCAGGGGGGCGGAGCCTATGGAAAAACGCCAGCAACGCGGCCTTTTTAC
GGTTCCTGGCCTTTTGCTGGCCTTTTGCTCACATGTTCTTTCCTGCGTTATCCCCTGATTCTGTGGATAA
CCGTATTACCGCCTTTGAGTGAGCTGATACCGCTCGCCGCAGCCGAACGACCGAGCGCAGCGAGTCAGTG
AGCGAGGAAGCGGAAGAGCGCCCAATACGCAAACCGCCTCTCCCCGCGCGTTGGCCGATTCATTAATGCA
GCTGGCACGACAGGTTTCCCGACTGGAAAGCGGGCAGTGAGCGCAACGCAATTAATGTGAGTTAGCTCAC
TCATTAGGCACCCCAGGCTTTACACTTTATGCTTCCGGCTCGTATGTTGTGTGGAATTGTGAGCGGATAA
CAATTTCACACAGGAAACAGCTATGACCATGATTACGCCAAGCTCTAGCTAGAGGTCGACCAATTCTCAT
GTTTGACAGCTTATCATCGCAGATCCGGGCAACGTTGTTGCCATTGCTGCAGGCGCAGAACTGGTAGGTA
TGGAAGATCTATACATTGAATCAATATTGGCAATTAGCCATATTAGTCATTGGTTATATAGCATAAATCA
ATATTGGCTATTGGCCATTGCATACGTTGTATCTATATCATAATATGTACATTTATATTGGCTCATGTCC
AATATGACCGCCATGTT
